Addgene plasmid #194971: pAAV-hSOX9-dTAG-mNeonGreen-V5
Purpose: AAV vector for knocking in a C-terminal tag (dTAG-mNeonGreen-V5) for human SOX9
Depositing lab: Joanna Wysocka. Depositing organization: Stanford University. Publication: Precise modulation of transcription factor levels identifies features underlying dosage sensitivity. Naqvi S, Kim S, Hoskens H, Matthews HS, Spritz RA, Klein OD, Hallgrimsson B, Swigut T, Claes P, Pritchard JK, Wysocka J. Nat Genet. 2023 May;55(5):841-851. doi: 10.1038/s41588-023-01366-2. Epub 2023 Apr 6. PubMed 37024583.
Backbone
  Vector backbone: AAV helper vector
  Backbone manufacturer: ATCC
  Backbone size w/o insert (bp): 3000
  Total vector size (bp): 6984
  Vector type: AAV
Growth in bacteria
  Bacterial resistance: Ampicillin, 100 μg/mL
  Growth temperature: 30°C
  Growth strain: NEB Stable
  Copy number: Low Copy
Gene/Insert
  Gene/Insert name: SRY-box transcription factor 9 (alt name: SOX9)
  Species: H. sapiens (human)
  Insert size (bp): 2894
  Entrez Gene: SOX9 (a.k.a. CMD1, CMPD1, ENH13, SRA1, SRXX2, SRXY10, TES, TESCO)
  Tag / fusion protein: dTAG-mNeonGreen-V5 (C terminal on insert)
  Cloning method: Gibson Cloning
  Sequencing primers: 5′ GCACAGCCCTTGTTGATTTT
Terms and licenses: Academic/Nonprofit Terms; Industry Terms: Not Available to Industry
Depositor comments: Please visit https://www.biorxiv.org/content/10.1101/2022.06.13.495964v1 for bioRxiv preprint.
How to cite: pAAV-hSOX9-dTAG-mNeonGreen-V5 was a gift from Joanna Wysocka (Addgene plasmid # 194971 ; http://n2t.net/addgene:194971 ; RRID:Addgene_194971)
