[The description below was written by a language model from this plasmid's Addgene catalogue record and pLannotate feature annotations shown in this document.]
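Description:
pAAV-hSOX9-dTAG-mNeonGreen-V5 is a roughly 7 kb AAV transfer plasmid that serves as a homology-directed repair donor for adding a C-terminal dTAG-mNeonGreen-V5 tag to the endogenous human SOX9 gene. It is built on an AAV helper vector backbone and is propagated in E. coli under ampicillin selection (AmpR with its bla promoter). The feature table annotates a ColE1/pUC-type origin, although the catalogue entry lists the plasmid as low copy. An f1 origin and assorted backbone remnants (fragments of lacI, lacZα, M13 genes, bom, rop and the SV40 origin) are also present and appear to play no role in the payload.

The payload lies between two AAV2 inverted terminal repeats, which allow the intervening DNA to be packaged into recombinant AAV for delivery to human cells. Within the ITRs, a fragment of the SOX9 coding sequence is followed in the same orientation by FKBP12 F36V (annotated as DmrB), the dTAG degron that binds synthetic ligands not recognised by wild-type FKBP, and then by the monomeric green/yellow fluorescent protein mNeonGreen. The V5 epitope named in the catalogue entry was not picked up by the annotation. About 1 kb of unannotated sequence separates mNeonGreen from the downstream ITR; this presumably contains V5 and a downstream SOX9 homology arm, though the record does not say so. No promoter is annotated in the cassette, consistent with a knock-in design in which the fusion is expressed from the native SOX9 locus.

After integration, SOX9 would be made as a fluorescent, epitope-tagged fusion whose abundance can be lowered with dTAG degrader molecules. This fits the associated study's aim of precisely modulating transcription factor dosage.
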