Features (pLannotate 1.2.2; 16 found; start..end, strand, type, name):
    927..1515    +  rep_origin     ori: high-copy-number ColE1/pMB1/pBR322/pUC origin of replication
   1698..1754    +  CDS            lacI (fragment): lac repressor; lacI; The lac repressor binds to the lac operator to inhibit transcription in E. coli. This inhibition can be relieved by adding lactose or isopropyl-β-D-thiogalactopyranoside (IPTG).
   1748..1881    -  repeat_region  AAV2 ITR: inverted terminal repeat of adeno-associated virus serotype 2 inverted
   1933..1976    -  rep_origin     SV40 ori (fragment): SV40 origin of replication
   2117..2962    +  CDS            SOX9 (fragment): SOX9_HUMAN - Experimental evidence at protein level: Swiss-Prot protein existence level 1. Transcription factor that plays a key role in chondrocytes differentiation and skeletal development (PubMed:24038782). Specifically binds the 5'-ACAAAG-3' DNA motif present in enhancers and super-enhancers and promotes expression of genes important for chondrogenesis, including cartilage matrix protein-coding genes COL2A1, COL4A2, COL9A1, COL11A2 and ACAN, SOX5 and SOX6 (PubMed:8640233). Also binds to some promoter regions (By similarity). Plays a central role in successive steps of chondrocyte different
   2996..3316    +  CDS            DmrB: F36V mutant of FK506-binding protein FKBP12 binds synthetic ligands that do not bind wild-type FKBP
   3332..4039    +  CDS            mNeonGreen: mNeonGreen is a basic (constitutively fluorescent) green/yellow fluorescent protein published in 2013, derived from Branchiostoma lanceolatum. It is reported to be a very rapidly-maturing monomer with moderate acid sensitivity.
   5016..5148    +  repeat_region  AAV2 ITR (fragment): inverted terminal repeat of adeno-associated virus serotype 2 inverted
   5143..5212    +  CDS            lacZα (fragment): LacZα fragment of β-galactosidase; lacZ fragment
   5223..5528    +  CDS            M13 gene IV (fragment) (sequence partly withheld): pIV; IV; phage assembly
   5516..5944    +  rep_origin     f1 ori (sequence partly withheld): f1 bacteriophage origin of replication; arrow indicates direction of (+) strand synthesis
   6034..6437    +  CDS            M13 gene II (fragment) (sequence partly withheld): pII; II; replication
   6445..6544    -  misc_feature   bom (fragment): basis of mobility region from pBR322
   6646..6681    -  CDS            rop (fragment): Rop protein, which maintains plasmids at low copy number; rop
   6776..6880    +  promoter       AmpR promoter: bla
   6881..756     +  CDS            AmpR (across the origin): β-lactamase; bla; confers resistance to ampicillin, carbenicillin, and related antibiotics
>Addgene plasmid #194971 | pAAV-hSOX9-dTAG-mNeonGreen-V5 | addgene full sequence | sequence record 383801 | Addgene NGS Result
GATCAGTTGGGTGCACGAGTGGGTTACATCGAACTGGATCTCAACAGCGGTAAGATCCTTGAGAGTTTTC
GCCCCGAAGAACGTTTTCCAATGATGAGCACTTTTAAAGTTCTGCTATGTGGCGCGGTATTATCCCGTAT
TGACGCCGGGCAAGAGCAACTCGGTCGCCGCATACACTATTCTCAGAATGACTTGGTTGAGTACTCACCA
GTCACAGAAAAGCATCTTACGGATGGCATGACAGTAAGAGAATTATGCAGTGCTGCCATAACCATGAGTG
ATAACACTGCGGCCAACTTACTTCTGACAACGATCGGAGGACCGAAGGAGCTAACCGCTTTTTTGCACAA
CATGGGGGATCATGTAACTCGCCTTGATCGTTGGGAACCGGAGCTGAATGAAGCCATACCAAACGACGAG
CGTGACACCACGATGCCTGTAGCAATGGCAACAACGTTGCGCAAACTATTAACTGGCGAACTACTTACTC
TAGCTTCCCGGCAACAATTAATAGACTGGATGGAGGCGGATAAAGTTGCAGGACCACTTCTGCGCTCGGC
CCTTCCGGCTGGCTGGTTTATTGCTGATAAATCTGGAGCCGGTGAGCGTGGGTCTCGCGGTATCATTGCA
GCACTGGGGCCAGATGGTAAGCCCTCCCGTATCGTAGTTATCTACACGACGGGGAGTCAGGCAACTATGG
ATGAACGAAATAGACAGATCGCTGAGATAGGTGCCTCACTGATTAAGCATTGGTAACTGTCAGACCAAGT
TTACTCATATATACTTTAGATTGATTTAAAACTTCATTTTTAATTTAAAAGGATCTAGGTGAAGATCCTT
TTTGATAATCTCATGACCAAAATCCCTTAACGTGAGTTTTCGTTCCACTGAGCGTCAGACCCCGTAGAAA
AGATCAAAGGATCTTCTTGAGATCCTTTTTTTCTGCGCGTAATCTGCTGCTTGCAAACAAAAAAACCACC
GCTACCAGCGGTGGTTTGTTTGCCGGATCAAGAGCTACCAACTCTTTTTCCGAAGGTAACTGGCTTCAGC
AGAGCGCAGATACCAAATACTGTTCTTCTAGTGTAGCCGTAGTTAGGCCACCACTTCAAGAACTCTGTAG
CACCGCCTACATACCTCGCTCTGCTAATCCTGTTACCAGTGGCTGCTGCCAGTGGCGATAAGTCGTGTCT
TACCGGGTTGGACTCAAGACGATAGTTACCGGATAAGGCGCAGCGGTCGGGCTGAACGGGGGGTTCGTGC
ACACAGCCCAGCTTGGAGCGAACGACCTACACCGAACTGAGATACCTACAGCGTGAGCTATGAGAAAGCG
CCACGCTTCCCGAAGGGAGAAAGGCGGACAGGTATCCGGTAAGCGGCAGGGTCGGAACAGGAGAGCGCAC
GAGGGAGCTTCCAGGGGGAAACGCCTGGTATCTTTATAGTCCTGTCGGGTTTCGCCACCTCTGACTTGAG
CGTCGATTTTTGTGATGCTCGTCAGGGGGGCGGAGCCTATGGAAAAACGCCAGCAACGCGGCCTTTTTAC
GGTTCCTGGCCTTTTGCTGGCCTTTTGCTCACATGTTCTTTCCTGCGTTATCCCCTGATTCTGTGGATAA
CCGTATTACCGCCTTTGAGTGAGCTGATACCGCTCGCCGCAGCCGAACGACCGAGCGCAGCGAGTCAGTG
AGCGAGGAAGCGGAAGAGCGCCCAATACGCAAACCGCCTCTCCCCGCGCGTTGGCCGATTCATTAATGCA
GCTGCGCGCTCGCTCGCTCACTGAGGCCGCCCGGGCAAAGCCCGGGCGTCGGGCGACCTTTGGTCGCCCG
GCCTCAGTGAGCGAGCGAGCGCGCAGAGAGGGAGTGGCCAACTCCATCACTAGGGGTTCCTTGTAGTTAA
TGATTAACCCGCCATGCTACTTATCTACGTAGCCATGCTCTAGCGGCCTCGGCCTCTGCATAAATAAAAA
AAATTAGTCAGCCATGAGCTTGGCCCATTGCATACGTTGTATCCATATCATAATATGTACATTTATATTG
GCTCATGTCCAACATTACCGCCATGTTGACATTGATTATTGAGCACAGCCCTTGTTGATTTTCTCGTGCT
TGTTCTTTTATTGTCCACAGGGCAATCCCAGGGCCCACCGACCCCACCCACCACCCCCAAAACCGACGTG
CAGCCGGGCAAGGCTGACCTGAAGCGAGAGGGGCGCCCCTTGCCAGAGGGGGGCAGACAGCCCCCTATCG
ACTTCCGCGACGTGGACATCGGCGAGCTGAGCAGCGACGTCATCTCCAACATCGAGACCTTCGATGTCAA
CGAGTTTGACCAGTACCTGCCGCCCAACGGCCACCCGGGGGTGCCGGCCACGCACGGCCAGGTCACCTAC
ACGGGCAGCTACGGCATCAGCAGCACCGCGGCCACCCCGGCGAGCGCGGGCCACGTGTGGATGTCCAAGC
AGCAGGCGCCGCCGCCACCCCCGCAGCAGCCCCCACAGGCCCCGCCGGCCCCGCAGGCGCCCCCGCAGCC
GCAGGCGGCGCCCCCACAGCAGCCGGCGGCACCCCCGCAGCAGCCACAGGCGCACACGCTGACCACGCTG
AGCAGCGAGCCGGGCCAGTCCCAGCGAACGCACATCAAGACGGAGCAGCTGAGCCCCAGCCACTACAGCG
AGCAGCAGCAGCACTCGCCCCAACAGATCGCCTACAGCCCCTTCAACCTCCCACACTACAGCCCCTCCTA
CCCGCCCATCACCCGCTCACAGTACGACTACACCGACCACCAGAACTCCAGCTCCTACTACAGCCACGCG
GCAGGCCAGGGCACCGGCCTCTACTCCACCTTCACCTACATGAACCCCGCTCAGCGCCCCATGTACACCC
CCATCGCCGACACCTCTGGGGTCCCTTCCATCCCGCAGACCCACAGCCCCCAGCACTGGGAACAACCCGT
CTACACACAGCTCACTCGACCTGCCGGTGCAGGCGCTGGAGCCGGTGCCACCGGTGGAGTGCAGGTGGAA
ACCATCTCCCCAGGAGACGGGCGCACCTTCCCCAAGCGCGGCCAGACCTGCGTGGTGCACTACACCGGGA
TGCTTGAAGATGGAAAGAAAGTTGATTCCTCCCGGGACAGAAACAAGCCCTTTAAGTTTATGCTAGGCAA
GCAGGAGGTGATCCGAGGCTGGGAAGAAGGGGTTGCCCAGATGAGTGTGGGTCAGAGAGCCAAACTGACT
ATATCTCCAGATTATGCCTATGGTGCCACTGGGCACCCAGGCATCATCCCACCACATGCCACTCTCGTCT
TCGATGTGGAGCTTCTAAAACTGGAAGGCAGTGGAGGATCCATGGTGAGCAAGGGCGAGGAGGATAACAT
GGCCTCTCTCCCAGCGACACATGAGTTACACATCTTTGGCTCCATCAACGGTGTGGACTTTGACATGGTG
GGTCAGGGCACCGGCAATCCAAATGATGGTTATGAGGAGTTAAACCTGAAGTCCACCAAGGGTGACCTCC
AGTTCTCCCCCTGGATTCTGGTCCCTCATATCGGGTATGGCTTCCATCAGTACCTGCCCTACCCTGACGG
GATGTCGCCTTTCCAGGCCGCCATGGTAGATGGCTCCGGATACCAAGTCCATCGCACAATGCAGTTTGAA
GATGGTGCCTCCCTTACTGTTAACTACCGCTACACCTACGAGGGAAGCCACATCAAAGGAGAGGCCCAGG
TGAAGGGGACTGGTTTCCCTGCTGACGGTCCTGTAATGACCAACTCGCTGACCGCTGCGGACTGGTGCAG
GTCGAAGAAGACTTACCCCAACGACAAAACCATCATCAGTACCTTTAAGTGGAGTTACACCACTGGAAAT
GGCAAGCGCTACCGGAGCACTGCGCGGACCACCTACACCTTTGCCAAGCCAATGGCGGCTAACTATCTGA
AGAACCAGCCGATGTACGTGTTCCGTAAGACGGAGCTCAAGCACTCCAAGACCGAGCTCAACTTCAAGGA
GTGGCAAAAGGCCTTTACCGATGTGATGGGCATGGACGAGCTGTACAAGCTCGAGGCTGGAGCCGGTGCC
GGCAAGCCCATCCCCAACCCCCTGCTGGGCCTGGACAGCACCTGAGGAGGCCTCCCACGAAGGGCGAAGA
TGGCCGAGATGATCCTAAAAATAACCGAAGAAAGAGAGGACCAACCAGAATTCCCTTTGGACATTTGTGT
TTTTTTGTTTTTTTATTTTGTTTTGTTTTTTCTTCTTCTTCTTCTTCCTTAAAGACATTTAAGCTAAAGG
CAACTCGTACCCAAATTTCCAAGACACAAACATGACCTATCCAAGCGCATTACCCACTTGTGGCCAATCA
GTGGCCAGGCCAACCTTGGCTAAATGGAGCAGCGAAATCAACGAGAAACTGGACTTTTTAAACCCTCTTC
AGAGCAAGCGTGGAGGATGATGGAGAATCGTGTGATCAGTGTGCTAAATCTCTCTGCCTGTTTGGACTTT
GTAATTATTTTTTTAGCAGTAATTAAAGAAAAAAGTCCTCTGTGAGGAATATTCTCTATTTTAAATATTT
TTAGTATGTACTGTGTATGATTCATTACCATTTTGAGGGGATTTATACATATTTTTAGATAAAATTAAAT
GCTCTTATTTTTCCAACAGCTAAACTACTCTTAGTTGAACAGTGTGCCCTAGCTTTTCTTGCAACCAGAG
TATTTTTGTACAGATTTGCTTTCTCTTACAAAAAGAAAAAAAAAATCCTGTTGTATTAACATTTAAAAAC
AGAATTGTGTTATGTGATCAGTTTTGGGGGTTAACTTTGCTTAATTCCTCAGGCTTTGCGATTTAAGGAG
GAGCTGCCTTAAAAAAAAATAAAGGCCTTATTTTGCAATTATGGGAGTAAACAATAGTCTAGAGAAGCAT
TTGGTAAGCTTTATCATATATATATTTTTTAAAGAAGAGAAAAACACCTTGAGCCTTAAAACGGTGCAGC
ATGGCTACGTAGATAAGTAGCATGGCGGGTTAATCATTAACTACAAGGAACCCCTAGTGATGGAGTTGGC
CACTCCCTCTCTGCGCGCTCGCTCGCTCACTGAGGCCGGGCGACCAAAGGTCGCCCGACGCCCGGGCTTT
GCCCGGGCGGCCTCAGTGAGCGAGCGAGCGCGCAGCTGGCGTAATAGCGAAGAGGCCCGCACCGATCGCC
CTTCCCAACAGTTGCGCAGCCTGAATGGCGAATGGCGATTCC
[38 nt withheld, positions 5223-5260]
C
[378 nt withheld, positions 5262-5639]
C
[91 nt withheld, positions 5641-5731]
A
[49 nt withheld, positions 5733-5781]
CCTTTGACGTTGGAGTCCACGTTCTTT
[37 nt withheld, positions 5809-5845]
ACCCTATCTCGGTCTATTCTTTTGATTTATAAGGGATTTTGCCGATTTCGGCCTATTGGTTAAAAAATGA
GCTGATTTAACAAAAATTTAACGCGAATTTTAACAAAATATTAACGCTTACAATTTAAATATTTGCTTAT
ACAATCT
[100 nt withheld, positions 5993-6092]
CTCAGGCAATGACCTGATAGCCTTTGTAG
[69 nt withheld, positions 6122-6190]
T
[44 nt withheld, positions 6192-6235]
ACCTACACATTACTCA
[44 nt withheld, positions 6252-6295]
TTGCGTTGAAATAAAGGCTTCTCCC
[83 nt withheld, positions 6321-6403]
TTCTTTGCCTTGCCTGTATGATTTATTGGATGTTGGAATCGCCTGATGCGGTATTTTCTCCTTACGCATC
TGTGCGGTATTTCACACCGCATATGGTGCACTCTCAGTACAATCTGCTCTGATGCCGCATAGTTAAGCCA
GCCCCGACACCCGCCAACACCCGCTGACGCGCCCTGACGGGCTTGTCTGCTCCCGGCATCCGCTTACAGA
CAAGCTGTGACCGTCTCCGGGAGCTGCATGTGTCAGAGGTTTTCACCGTCATCACCGAAACGCGCGAGAC
GAAAGGGCCTCGTGATACGCCTATTTTTATAGGTTAATGTCATGATAATAATGGTTTCTTAGACGTCAGG
TGGCACTTTTCGGGGAAATGTGCGCGGAACCCCTATTTGTTTATTTTTCTAAATACATTCAAATATGTAT
CCGCTCATGAGACAATAACCCTGATAAATGCTTCAATAATATTGAAAAAGGAAGAGTATGAGTATTCAAC
ATTTCCGTGTCGCCCTTATTCCCTTTTTTGCGGCATTTTGCCTTCCTGTTTTTGCTCACCCAGAAACGCT
GGTGAAAGTAAAAGATGCTGAA
